>Addgene plasmid #199133 | RB805 | addgene full sequence | sequence record 392187 | Addgene NGS Result
TCGCGCGTTTCGGTGATGACGGTGAAAACCTCTGACACATGCAGCTCCCGGAGACGGTCACAGCTTGTCT
GTAAGCGGATGCCGGGAGCAGACAAGCCCGTCAGGGCGCGTCAGCGGGTGTTGGCGGGTGTCGGGGCTGG
CTTAACTATGCGGCATCAGAGCAGATTGTACTGAGAGTGCACCATAGATCACGACATTACTATATATATA
ATATAGGAAGCATTTAATAGAACAGCATCGTAATATATGTGTACTTTGCAGTTATGACGCCAGATGGCAG
TAGTGGAAGATATTCTTTATTGAAAAATAGCTTGTCACCTTACGTACAATCTTGATCCGGAGCTTTTCTT
TTTTTGCCGATTAAGAATTAATTCGGTCGAAAAAAGAAAAGGAGAGGGCCAAGAGGGAGGGCATTGGTGA
CTATTGAGCACGTGAGTATACGTGATTAAGCACACAAAGGCAGCTTGGAGTATGTCTGTTATTAATTTCA
CAGGTAGTTCTGGTCCATTGGTGAAAGTTTGCGGCTTGCAGAGCACAGAGGCCGCAGAATGTGCTCTAGA
TTCCGATGCTGACTTGCTGGGTATTATATGTGTGCCCAATAGAAAGAGAACAATTGACCCGGTTATTGCA
AGGAAAATTTCAAGTCTTGTAAAAGCATATAAAAATAGTTCAGGCACTCCGAAATACTTGGTTGGCGTGT
TTCGTAATCAACCTAAGGAGGATGTTTTGGCTCTGGTCAATGATTACGGCATTGATATCGTCCAACTGCA
TGGAGATGAGTCGTGGCAAGAATACCAAGAGTTCCTCGGTTTGCCAGTTATTAAAAGACTCGTATTTCCA
AAAGACTGCAACATACTACTCAGTGCAGCTTCACAGAAACCTCATTCGTTTATTCCCTTGTTTGATTCAG
AAGCAGGTGGGACAGGTGAACTTTTGGATTGGAACTCGATTTCTGACTGGGTTGGAAGGCAAGAGAGCCC
CGAAAGCTTACATTTTATGTTAGCTGGTGGACTGACGCCAGAAAATGTTGGTGATGCGCTTAGATTAAAT
GGCGTTATTGGTGTTGATGTAAGCGGAGGTGTGGAGACAAATGGTGTAAAAGACTCTAACAAAATAGCAA
ATTTCGTCAAAAATGCTAAGAAATAGGTTATTACTGAGTAGTATTTATTTAAGTATTGTTTGTGCACTTG
CCGATCTATGCGGTGTGAAATACCGCACAGATGCGTAAGGAGAAAATACCGCATCAGGAAATTGTAAGCG
TTAATATTTTGTTAAAATTCGCGTTAAATTTTTGTTAAATCAGCTCATTTTTTAACCAATAGGCCGAAAT
CGGCAAAATCCCTTATAAATCAAAAGAATAGACCGAGATAGGGT
[37 nt withheld, positions 1375-1411]
AAAGAACGTGGACTCCAACGTCAAAGG
[49 nt withheld, positions 1439-1487]
T
[87 nt withheld, positions 1489-1575]
GGCCGGCTAGGCCTTAACCCACTGAATTCTACATCGAACAAGAGAAACCTTTTTTTTTACTTTTTTCAAA
CTTGAACAAAGAAAAGAAAAAGAAAAAGAAAAAGCAATCACAGCTTATTAACGATTCGTGTTTAAATAAT
CAATTGAAAGGAAAATAGAAGATTTTTGAAAAAAAGTTATTGGTATTTATTAACTTAATATATCAGTAAC
ATCAAGAGAAAGAAACTGAATTATAAACAGAGTATGTGAAGCAATTGCAATTGCAATTATTAGAGATCCA
GAAAACTGAATTGTGCTTGAATACCACTTGTTTACCGGCG
[124 nt withheld, positions 1896-2019]
CCATTCGCCATTCAGGCTGCGCAACTGTTGGGAAGGGCGATCGGTGCGGGCCTCTTCGCTATTACGCCAG
CTGGCGAAAGGGGGATGTGCTGCAAGGCGATTAAGTTGGGTAACGCCAGGGTTTTCCCAGTCACGACGTT
GTAAAACGACGGCCAGTGAATTGTAATACGACTCACTATAGGGCGAATTGGGTACCGAATTCGAGCTCGT
TTAAACGTCGACACTGGATGGCGGCGTTAGTATCGAATCGACAGCAGTATAGCGACCAGCATTCACATAC
GATTGACGCATGATATTACTTTCTGCGCACTTAACTTCGCATCTGGGCAGATGATGTCGAGGCGAAAAAA
AATATAAATCACGCTAACATTTGATTAAAATAGAACAACTACAATATAAAAAAACTATACAAATGACAAG
TTCTTGAAAACAAGAATCTTTTTATTGTCAGTACTGACTCGAGTTATTATGGACATGGCATAGACATATA
CAAAGCTTGTTCACCATCGGAAGCAGTACCATCGTATAAAGCAGTATCCAAACCACACAAAGTGAAACCC
ATTCTTCTATAAGCATGAATAGCTGGAGCATTAACATTGGTAACTTCCAACCACAAATGACCAGCACCTC
TTTCTCTGGCGAATTCAGTAGCCAAACCCATCAAAGCTCTACCAACACCATGACCTCTATGTTCTGGAGC
AACTTCAATATCTTCAACAGTCAATCTTCTGTTCCAACCAGAATAAGAAACAACAACGAAACCAGCCAAA
TCACCATCATCACCATAAGCAACGAAAGTTCTAGAATCTGGATCACCATCTTCACCAGCATCGGATTCAT
CATCGGATTCATCATCTGGGAAAACCTTAGTCAATGGTGGATCAACTGGAACTTCTCTCAAAGTGAAACC
ATCACCAGTAGCAGTAACTCTAAAAACAGTATCGGTAGTGAAAGAACCATCCAAAGCTTCAATAGCTTCA
GCATCACCTGGAACAGAAGTTCTGTATCTATAAGCAGTATCATCCAAAGTAGTAGACATAATTGTAGGAT
CCGGTTGTTTATGTTCGGATGTGATGTGAGAACTGTATCCTAGCAAGATTTTAAAAGGAAGTATATGAAA
GAAGAACCTCAGTGGCAAATCCTAACCTTTTATATTTCTCTACAGGGGCGCGGCGTGGGGACAATTCAAC
GCGTCTGTGAGGGGAGCGTTTCCCTGCTCGCAGGTCTGCAGCGAGGAGCCGTAATTTTTGCTTCGCGCCG
TGCGGCCATCAAAATGTATGGACGCAAATGATTATACATGGGGATGTATGGGCTAAATGTACGGGCGACA
GTCACATCATGCCCCTGAGCTGCGCACGTCAAGACTGTCAAGGAGGGTATTCTGGGCCTCCATGTCGCTG
GCCGGGTGACCCGGCGGGGACGAGGCAAGCTTGATATCCCGCGGTGGAGCTCCAGCTTTTGTTCCCTTTA
GTGAGGGTTAATTTCGAGCTTGGCGTAATCATGGTCATAGCTGTTTCCTGTGTGAAATTGTTATCCGCTC
ACAATTCCACATGGCGGCCGCTCTAGAACTAGTGATGTCCACGAGGTCTCTCATACACGTAAAGTGCGCG
AGTCGACCTGCAGCGTACGATCGATACCGTCGACCTCGAGGGGGGGCCGGAAGGACGATGAAGGAGAGAA
AGTAGTAAGACAATATGACTTTGGACAGACATGAGATAAAAGTTTTAAAGGACAAGAAAAGGTTCGGGTT
AAAAGATGAGTATTGTATTTTTTCAAAATATCAATGCTTTTTCTGTTCTTGGGTTAGTGGTACCACCATT
GGTGATAAAACCTTTGGGGAGCCTCCTCCGAGCTTTCTCTTTGTTACTTTTTTTCTCAACTGATACTTGT
CATTCTTACTACAATTACAGGCCTAGCCGGCCCAACATAGGAGCCGGAAGCATAAAGTGTAAAGCCTGGG
GTGCCTAATGAGTGAGCTAACTCACATTAATTGCGTTGCGCTCACTGCCCGCTTTCCAGTCGGGAAACCT
GTCGTGCCAGCTGCATTAATGAATCGGCCAACGCGCGGGGAGAGGCGGTTTGCGTATTGGGCGCTCTTCC
GCTTCCTCGCTCACTGACTCGCTGCGCTCGGTCGTTCGGCTGCGGCGAGCGGTATCAGCTCACTCAAAGG
CGGTAATACGGTTATCCACAGAATCAGGGGATAACGCAGGAAAGAACATGTGAGCAAAAGGCCAGCAAAA
GGCCAGGAACCGTAAAAAGGCCGCGTTGCTGGCGTTTTTCCATAGGCTCCGCCCCCCTGACGAGCATCAC
AAAAATCGACGCTCAAGTCAGAGGTGGCGAAACCCGACAGGACTATAAAGATACCAGGCGTTTCCCCCTG
GAAGCTCCCTCGTGCGCTCTCCTGTTCCGACCCTGCCGCTTACCGGATACCTGTCCGCCTTTCTCCCTTC
GGGAAGCGTGGCGCTTTCTCATAGCTCACGCTGTAGGTATCTCAGTTCGGTGTAGGTCGTTCGCTCCAAG
CTGGGCTGTGTGCACGAACCCCCCGTTCAGCCCGACCGCTGCGCCTTATCCGGTAACTATCGTCTTGAGT
CCAACCCGGTAAGACACGACTTATCGCCACTGGCAGCAGCCACTGGTAACAGGATTAGCAGAGCGAGGTA
TGTAGGCGGTGCTACAGAGTTCTTGAAGTGGTGGCCTAACTACGGCTACACTAGAAGAACAGTATTTGGT
ATCTGCGCTCTGCTGAAGCCAGTTACCTTCGGAAAAAGAGTTGGTAGCTCTTGATCCGGCAAACAAACCA
CCGCTGGTAGCGGTGGTTTTTTTGTTTGCAAGCAGCAGATTACGCGCAGAAAAAAAGGATCTCAAGAAGA
TCCTTTGATCTTTTCTACGGGGTCTGACGCTCAGTGGAACGAAAACTCACGTTAAGGGATTTTGGTCATG
AGATTATCAAAAAGGATCTTCACCTAGATCCTTTTAAATTAAAAATGAAGTTTTAAATCAATCTAAAGTA
TATATGAGTAAACTTGGTCTGACAGTTACCAATGCTTAATCAGTGAGGCACCTATCTCAGCGATCTGTCT
ATTTCGTTCATCCATAGTTGCCTGACTCCCCGTCGTGTAGATAACTACGATACGGGAGGGCTTACCATCT
GGCCCCAGTGCTGCAATGATACCGCGAGACCCACGCTCACCGGCTCCAGATTTATCAGCAATAAACCAGC
CAGCCGGAAGGGCCGAGCGCAGAAGTGGTCCTGCAACTTTATCCGCCTCCATCCAGTCTATTAATTGTTG
CCGGGAAGCTAGAGTAAGTAGTTCGCCAGTTAATAGTTTGCGCAACGTTGTTGCCATTGCTACAGGCATC
GTGGTGTCACGCTCGTCGTTTGGTATGGCTTCATTCAGCTCCGGTTCCCAACGATCAAGGCGAGTTACAT
GATCCCCCATGTTGTGCAAAAAAGCGGTTAGCTCCTTCGGTCCTCCGATCGTTGTCAGAAGTAAGTTGGC
CGCAGTGTTATCACTCATGGTTATGGCAGCACTGCATAATTCTCTTACTGTCATGCCATCCGTAAGATGC
TTTTCTGTGACTGGTGAGTACTCAACCAAGTCATTCTGAGAATAGTGTATGCGGCGACCGAGTTGCTCTT
GCCCGGCGTCAATACGGGATAATACCGCGCCACATAGCAGAACTTTAAAAGTGCTCATCATTGGAAAACG
TTCTTCGGGGCGAAAACTCTCAAGGATCTTACCGCTGTTGAGATCCAGTTCGATGTAACCCACTCGTGCA
CCCAACTGATCTTCAGCATCTTTTACTTTCACCAGCGTTTCTGGGTGAGCAAAAACAGGAAGGCAAAATG
CCGCAAAAAAGGGAATAAGGGCGACACGGAAATGTTGAATACTCATACTCTTCCTTTTTCAATATTATTG
AAGCATTTATCAGGGTTATTGTCTCATGAGCGGATACATATTTGAATGTATTTAGAAAAATAAACAAATA
GGGGTTCCGCGCACATTTCCCCGAAAAGTGCCACCTGGGTCCTTTTCATCACGTGCTATAAAAATAATTA
TAATTTAAATTTTTTAATATAAATATATAAATTAAAAATAGAAAGTAAAAAAAGAAATTAAAGAAAAAAT
AGTTTTTGTTTTCCGAAGATGTAAAAGACTCTAGGGGGATCGCCAACAAATACTACCTTTTATCTTGCTC
TTCCTGCTCTCAGGTATTAATGCCGAATTGTTTCATCTTGTCTGTGTAGAAGACCACACACGAAAATCCT
GTGATTTTACATTTTACTTATCGTTAATCGAATGTATATCTATTTAATCTGCTTTTCTTGTCTAATAAAT
ATATATGTAAAGTACGCTTTTTGTTGAAATTTTTTAAACCTTTGTTTATTTTTTTTTCTTCATTCCGTAA
CTCTTCTACCTTCTTTATTTACTTTCTAAAATCCAAATACAAAACATAAAAATAAATAAACACAGAGTAA
ATTCCCAAATTATTCCATCATTAAAAGATACGAGGCGCGTGTAAGTTACAGGCAAGCGATCCGTCTAAGA
AACCATTATTATCATGACATTAACCTATAAAAATAGGCGTATCACGAGGCCCTTTCGTC
Features (pLannotate 1.2.2; 23 found; start..end, strand, type, name):
    137..186     +  misc_feature   bom (fragment): basis of mobility region from pBR322
    324..471     +  promoter       TRP1 promoter: S. cerevisiae TRP1
    472..1146    +  CDS            TRP1: phosphoribosylanthranilate isomerase, required for tryptophan biosynthesis; S. cerevisiae TRP1; yeast auxotrophic marker
   1197..1248    +  misc_feature   bom (fragment): basis of mobility region from pBR322
   1249..1576    -  rep_origin     M13 ori (fragment) (sequence partly withheld): M13 bacteriophage origin of replication; arrow indicates direction of (+) strand synthesis
   1890..2019    -  rep_origin     f1 ori (fragment) (sequence partly withheld): f1 bacteriophage origin of replication; arrow indicates direction of (+) strand synthesis
   2023..2180    -  CDS            lacZα (fragment): LacZα fragment of β-galactosidase; lacZ fragment
   2183..2201    +  promoter       T7 promoter: promoter for bacteriophage T7 RNA polymerase
   2274..2471    -  terminator     TEF terminator: Ashbya gossypii TEF terminator
   2489..3058    -  CDS            sta: STA_STRLA - Experimental evidence at protein level: Swiss-Prot protein existence level 1. Involved in resistance to streptothricin, a broad-spectrum antibiotic produced by streptomycetes. Detoxifies streptothricin via acetylation of the beta amino group of the first beta-lysyl moiety of streptothricin. From Streptomyces lavendulae.
   3072..3415    -  promoter       TEF promoter: Ashbya gossypii TEF promoter
   3484..3502    -  promoter       T3 promoter: promoter for bacteriophage T3 RNA polymerase
   3547..3563    -  protein_bind   lac operator: The lac repressor binds to the lac operator to inhibit transcription in E. coli. This inhibition can be relieved by adding lactose or isopropyl-β-D-thiogalactopyranoside (IPTG). lac repressor encoded by lacI
   3571..3593    +  misc_feature   MCS (fragment): pBluescript multiple cloning site
   3649..3677    +  misc_feature   MCS (fragment): pBluescript multiple cloning site
   3942..3972    -  promoter       lac promoter: promoter for the E. coli lac operon
   3987..4008    -  protein_bind   CAP binding site: CAP binding activates transcription in the presence of cAMP. E. coli catabolite activator protein
   4021..4113    -  CDS            lacI (fragment): lac repressor; lacI; The lac repressor binds to the lac operator to inhibit transcription in E. coli. This inhibition can be relieved by adding lactose or isopropyl-β-D-thiogalactopyranoside (IPTG).
   4296..4884    -  rep_origin     ori: high-copy-number ColE1/pMB1/pBR322/pUC origin of replication
   5055..5915    -  CDS            AmpR: β-lactamase; bla; confers resistance to ampicillin, carbenicillin, and related antibiotics
   5916..6020    -  promoter       AmpR promoter: bla
   6057..6560    +  misc_feature   CEN/ARS: S. cerevisiae CEN6 centromere fused to an autonomously replicating sequence
   6628..35      +  CDS            rop (fragment) (across the origin): Rop protein, which maintains plasmids at low copy number; rop
