[The description below was written by a language model from this plasmid's Addgene catalogue record and pLannotate feature annotations shown in this document.]
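Description:
RB805 is a barcoding plasmid for Candida albicans built on the pRS314 yeast shuttle backbone. It carries a 100 bp synthetic barcoding cassette, cloned between SpeI and ClaI sites, that is intended to integrate at the Neut5 locus of the C. albicans genome. In E. coli it is propagated through a high-copy ColE1/pUC-type origin with ampicillin selection from the AmpR (β-lactamase) gene. The annotated sequence of about 6.6 kb also retains the usual pRS314 parts: the S. cerevisiae TRP1 promoter and auxotrophic marker, a CEN6/ARS element for low-copy maintenance in budding yeast, f1/M13 phage origin fragments, and pBluescript-derived remnants (lacZα fragment, lac promoter and operator, T7 and T3 promoters, fragments of the multiple cloning site).

The marker for Candida transformants is nourseothricin resistance. The feature table shows a streptothricin acetyltransferase coding sequence (annotated as sta, from Streptomyces lavendulae) flanked by the Ashbya gossypii TEF promoter and TEF terminator, sitting between the T7 and T3 promoters. This enzyme detoxifies streptothricin-class antibiotics by acetylation. The automated annotation does not label the barcode itself or any Neut5 homology sequences; these may lie in unannotated stretches of the polylinker region, but the record does not give their positions.

According to the depositor, the plasmid is digested with NgoMIV and then used to transform Candida strains, marking them with unique DNA barcodes. Tagged strains of this kind can be distinguished from one another in mixed populations. The associated study concerns aneuploidy, gene dosage, filamentation and host colonization in C. albicans.
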