Addgene plasmid #199133: RB805
Purpose: This plasmid contains a barcoding cassette which gets integrated at Neut5 locus in Candida albicans genome
Depositing lab: Richard Bennett. Depositing organization: Brown University. Publication: Aneuploidy and gene dosage regulate filamentation and host colonization by Candida albicans. Kakade P, Sircaik S, Maufrais C, Ene IV, Bennett RJ. Proc Natl Acad Sci U S A. 2023 Mar 14;120(11):e2218163120. doi: 10.1073/pnas.2218163120. Epub 2023 Mar 9. PubMed 36893271.
Backbone
  Vector backbone: pRS314
  Backbone manufacturer: ATCC
  Backbone size w/o insert (bp): 6599
  Vector type: Yeast Expression
  Selectable markers: Nourseothricin
Growth in bacteria
  Bacterial resistance: Ampicillin, 100 μg/mL
  Growth temperature: 37°C
  Growth strain: DH5alpha
  Copy number: High Copy
Gene/Insert
  Gene/Insert name: 100 bp barcoding cassette
  Species: Synthetic
  Insert size (bp): 100
  Cloning method: Restriction Enzyme; 5′ cloning site SpeI (unknown if destroyed); 3′ cloning site ClaI (unknown if destroyed)
  Sequencing primers: 5′ GTGCCGTAAAGCACTAAATCGG; 3′ GTTACCTCACTCATTAGGCACCCC
Terms and licenses: Academic/Nonprofit Terms; Industry Terms: Not Available to Industry
Depositor comments: After restriction digestion with NgoMIV, this plasmid can be used to transform Candida strains which would barcode it with unique DNA barcodes
How to cite: RB805 was a gift from Richard Bennett (Addgene plasmid # 199133 ; http://n2t.net/addgene:199133 ; RRID:Addgene_199133)
