>Addgene plasmid #199133 | RB805 | depositor partial sequence | sequence record 385628 | Barcoding cassette containing BC13 cloned in pDIS3 at SpeI_ClaI sites by CPEC method
TGGCGGCCGCTCTAGAACTAGTGATGTCCACGAGGTCTCTCATACACGTAAAGTGCGCGAGTCGACCTGC
AGCGTACGATCGATACCGTCGACCTCGAGG
